Addgene plasmid #148505: pnEA-NpM-DmeIF4G_601-634-GB1_AD
Purpose: Bacterial Expression of DmeIF4G_601-634
Depositing lab: Elisa Izaurralde. Depositing organization: Max Planck Institute for Developmental Biology. Publication: The Structures of eIF4E-eIF4G Complexes Reveal an Extended Interface to Regulate Translation Initiation. Gruner S, Peter D, Weber R, Wohlbold L, Chung MY, Weichenrieder O, Valkov E, Igreja C, Izaurralde E. Mol Cell. 2016 Nov 3;64(3):467-479. doi: 10.1016/j.molcel.2016.09.020. Epub 2016 Oct 20. PubMed 27773676.
Backbone
  Vector backbone: Unknown
  Vector type: Bacterial Expression
Growth in bacteria
  Bacterial resistance: Ampicillin, 100 μg/mL
  Growth temperature: 37°C
  Growth strain: DH5alpha
  Copy number: Low Copy
Gene/Insert
  Gene/Insert name: DmeIF4G_601-634
  Species: D. melanogaster (fly)
  Entrez Gene: eIF4G1 (a.k.a. Dmel_CG10811, CG10811, Dmel\CG10811, EIF4G, EIF4G1, Eif4G, deIF4G, eIF-4G, eIF4G, eIF4g, eiF-4G, p200)
  Cloning method: Unknown
Terms and licenses: Academic/Nonprofit Terms; Industry Terms: Not Available to Industry
Depositor comments: ORF extracted from NCBI: NM_079901.3. Plasmids from this collection were made available to the research community and donated after the lab closed. Please note that the sequence provided by the depositing laboratory may be theoretical/predicted or based on Sanger sequencing results. There may be discrepancies between sequencing results obtained by Addgene and the depositor sequence. If an Addgene verified sequence is not available, please contact before placing your order to request that our lab fully sequence the plasmid.
How to cite: pnEA-NpM-DmeIF4G_601-634-GB1_AD was a gift from Elisa Izaurralde (Addgene plasmid # 148505 ; http://n2t.net/addgene:148505 ; RRID:Addgene_148505)
