[The description below was written by a language model from this plasmid's Addgene catalogue record and pLannotate feature annotations shown in this document.]
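Description:
pnEA-NpM-DmeIF4G_601-634-GB1_AD is a 7,039-nt bacterial expression plasmid for producing a short fragment of Drosophila melanogaster eIF4G (residues 601–634, from the eIF4G1/CG10811 gene) in E. coli. The catalogue lists the backbone as unknown, but the annotated features show a pET-like, pBR322-derived layout. It has a ColE1/pMB1-type origin accompanied by the bom region and the rop gene, which agrees with the recorded low copy number. An AmpR (β-lactamase) cassette with its own promoter provides ampicillin selection. Several tetracycline-resistance fragments and a tet promoter are also annotated; these appear to be non-functional pBR322 remnants interrupted by the inserted expression and lacI cassettes.

Expression is driven by a T7 promoter followed by a lac operator and the phage T7 gene 10 ribosome binding site, and it ends at a T7 terminator. A plasmid-borne lacI gene supplies the repressor, so transcription should be IPTG-inducible in hosts that provide T7 RNA polymerase. The annotated reading frame begins with a signal-sequence-less, cytosolic maltose binding protein. An unannotated gap of about 170 nt follows, which is the expected position of the eIF4G peptide and any linker sequence, although the feature table does not label the insert itself. The gap is followed by the GB1 domain of streptococcal protein G. A very short match to the SET1 solubility tag lies just before the terminator and may be incidental. Flanking a 34-residue peptide with MBP and GB1 is a common way to improve its solubility and stability. The record does not annotate protease cleavage sites. The associated publication concerns structures of eIF4E–eIF4G complexes, so the construct was probably used to make recombinant peptide for structural or binding studies.
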