Features (pLannotate 1.2.2; 20 found; start..end, strand, type, name):
    104..208     +  promoter       AmpR promoter: bla
    209..1069    +  CDS            AmpR: β-lactamase; bla; confers resistance to ampicillin, carbenicillin, and related antibiotics
   1240..1828    +  rep_origin     ori: high-copy-number ColE1/pMB1/pBR322/pUC origin of replication
   2014..2156    -  misc_feature   bom: basis of mobility region from pBR322
   2258..2449    -  CDS            rop: Rop protein, which maintains plasmids at low copy number; rop
   2466..2846    +  CDS            YPB1_ECOLX: Protein predicted: Swiss-Prot protein existence level 4. From Escherichia coli.
   3088..3712    -  CDS            TcR (fragment): tetracycline efflux protein; tet; confers resistance to tetracycline
   3727..3748    -  protein_bind   CAP binding site: CAP binding activates transcription in the presence of cAMP. E. coli catabolite activator protein
   3761..4843    -  CDS            lacI: lac repressor; lacI; The lac repressor binds to the lac operator to inhibit transcription in E. coli. This inhibition can be relieved by adding lactose or isopropyl-β-D-thiogalactopyranoside (IPTG).
   4844..4921    -  promoter       lacI promoter: lacI
   4929..5208    -  CDS            TcR (fragment): tetracycline efflux protein; tet; confers resistance to tetracycline
   5230..5248    +  promoter       T7 promoter: promoter for bacteriophage T7 RNA polymerase
   5249..5273    +  protein_bind   lac operator: The lac repressor binds to the lac operator to inhibit transcription in E. coli. This inhibition can be relieved by adding lactose or isopropyl-β-D-thiogalactopyranoside (IPTG). lac repressor encoded by lacI
   5288..5310    +  RBS            RBS: efficient ribosome binding site from bacteriophage T7 gene 10 (Olins and Rangwala, 1989)
   5321..6417    +  CDS            MBP (fragment): maltose binding protein from E. coli; malE (mutated); This version of the gene does not encode a signal sequence, so MBP will remain in the cytosol.
   6586..6743    +  CDS            GB1 (fragment): B1 domain of Streptococcal protein G effective as a solubilizing fusion partner (Cheng and Patel, 2004)
   6748..6766    +  CDS            SET1 (fragment): solubility-enhancement tag derived from T7 phage gene 10B
   6780..6827    +  terminator     T7 terminator: transcription terminator for bacteriophage T7 RNA polymerase
   6850..6954    -  CDS            TcR (fragment): tetracycline efflux protein; tet; confers resistance to tetracycline
   7002..7030    -  promoter       tet promoter: E. coli promoter for tetracycline efflux protein gene
>Addgene plasmid #148505 | pnEA-NpM-DmeIF4G_601-634-GB1_AD | depositor full sequence | sequence record 290953 | Full Sequence
TTCTTGAAGACGAAAGGGCCTCGTGATACGCCTATTTTTATAGGTTAATGTCATGATAATAATGGTTTCT
TAGACGTCAGGTGGCACTTTTCGGGGAAATGTGCGCGGAACCCCTATTTGTTTATTTTTCTAAATACATT
CAAATATGTATCCGCTCATGAGACAATAACCCTGATAAATGCTTCAATAATATTGAAAAAGGAAGAGTAT
GAGTATTCAACATTTCCGTGTCGCCCTTATTCCCTTTTTTGCGGCATTTTGCCTTCCTGTTTTTGCTCAC
CCAGAAACGCTGGTGAAAGTAAAAGATGCTGAAGATCAGTTGGGTGCACGAGTGGGTTACATCGAACTGG
ATCTCAACAGCGGTAAGATCCTTGAGAGTTTTCGCCCCGAAGAACGTTTTCCAATGATGAGCACTTTTAA
AGTTCTGCTATGTGGCGCGGTATTATCCCGTGTTGACGCCGGGCAAGAGCAACTCGGTCGCCGCATACAC
TATTCTCAGAATGACTTGGTTGAGTACTCACCAGTCACAGAAAAGCATCTTACGGATGGCATGACAGTAA
GAGAATTATGCAGTGCTGCCATAACCATGAGTGATAACACTGCGGCCAACTTACTTCTGACAACGATCGG
AGGACCGAAGGAGCTAACCGCTTTTTTGCACAACATGGGGGATCATGTAACTCGCCTTGATCGTTGGGAA
CCGGAGCTGAATGAAGCCATACCAAACGACGAGCGTGACACCACGATGCCTGCAGCAATGGCAACAACGT
TGCGCAAACTATTAACTGGCGAACTACTTACTCTAGCTTCCCGGCAACAATTAATAGACTGGATGGAGGC
GGATAAAGTTGCAGGACCACTTCTGCGCTCGGCCCTTCCGGCTGGCTGGTTTATTGCTGATAAATCTGGA
GCCGGTGAGCGTGGGTCTCGCGGTATCATTGCAGCACTGGGGCCAGATGGTAAGCCCTCCCGTATCGTAG
TTATCTACACGACGGGGAGTCAGGCAACTATGGATGAACGAAATAGACAGATCGCTGAGATAGGTGCCTC
ACTGATTAAGCATTGGTAACTGTCAGACCAAGTTTACTCATATATACTTTAGATTGATTTAAAACTTCAT
TTTTAATTTAAAAGGATCTAGGTGAAGATCCTTTTTGATAATCTCATGACCAAAATCCCTTAACGTGAGT
TTTCGTTCCACTGAGCGTCAGACCCCGTAGAAAAGATCAAAGGATCTTCTTGAGATCCTTTTTTTCTGCG
CGTAATCTGCTGCTTGCAAACAAAAAAACCACCGCTACCAGCGGTGGTTTGTTTGCCGGATCAAGAGCTA
CCAACTCTTTTTCCGAAGGTAACTGGCTTCAGCAGAGCGCAGATACCAAATACTGTCCTTCTAGTGTAGC
CGTAGTTAGGCCACCACTTCAAGAACTCTGTAGCACCGCCTACATACCTCGCTCTGCTAATCCTGTTACC
AGTGGCTGCTGCCAGTGGCGATAAGTCGTGTCTTACCGGGTTGGACTCAAGACGATAGTTACCGGATAAG
GCGCAGCGGTCGGGCTGAACGGGGGGTTCGTGCACACAGCCCAGCTTGGAGCGAACGACCTACACCGAAC
TGAGATACCTACAGCGTGAGCTATGAGAAAGCGCCACGCTTCCCGAAGGGAGAAAGGCGGACAGGTATCC
GGTAAGCGGCAGGGTCGGAACAGGAGAGCGCACGAGGGAGCTTCCAGGGGGAAACGCCTGGTATCTTTAT
AGTCCTGTCGGGTTTCGCCACCTCTGACTTGAGCGTCGATTTTTGTGATGCTCGTCAGGGGGGCGGAGCC
TATGGAAAAACGCCAGCAACGCGGCCTTTTTACGGTTCCTGGCCTTTTGCTGGCCTTTTGCTCACATGTT
CTTTCCTGCGTTATCCCCTGATTCTGTGGATAACCGTATTACCGCCTTTGAGTGAGCTGATACCGCTCGC
CGCAGCCGAACGACCGAGCGCAGCGAGTCAGTGAGCGAGGAAGCGGAAGAGCGCCTGATGCGGTATTTTC
TCCTTACGCATCTGTGCGGTATTTCACACCGCATATATGGTGCACTCTCAGTACAATCTGCTCTGATGCC
GCATAGTTAAGCCAGTATACACTCCGCTATCGCTACGTGACTGGGTCATGGCTGCGCCCCGACACCCGCC
AACACCCGCTGACGCGCCCTGACGGGCTTGTCTGCTCCCGGCATCCGCTTACAGACAAGCTGTGACCGTC
TCCGGGAGCTGCATGTGTCAGAGGTTTTCACCGTCATCACCGAAACGCGCGAGGCAGCTGCGGTAAAGCT
CATCAGCGTGGTCGTGAAGCGATTCACAGATGTCTGCCTGTTCATCCGCGTCCAGCTCGTTGAGTTTCTC
CAGAAGCGTTAATGTCTGGCTTCTGATAAAGCGGGCCATGTTAAGGGCGGTTTTTTCCTGTTTGGTCACT
GATGCCTCCGTGTAAGGGGGATTTCTGTTCATGGGGGTAATGATACCGATGAAACGAGAGAGGATGCTCA
CGATACGGGTTACTGATGATGAACATGCCCGGTTACTGGAACGTTGTGAGGGTAAACAACTGGCGGTATG
GATGCGGCGGGACCAGAGAAAAATCACTCAGGGTCAATGCCAGCGCTTCGTTAATACAGATGTAGGTGTT
CCACAGGGTAGCCAGCAGCATCCTGCGATGCAGATCCGGAACATAATGGTGCAGGGCGCTGACTTCCGCG
TTTCCAGACTTTACGAAACACGGAAACCGAAGACCATTCATGTTGTTGCTCAGGTCGCAGACGTTTTGCA
GCAGCAGTCGCTTCACGTTCGCTCGCGTATCGGTGATTCATTCTGCTAACCAGTAAGGCAACCCCGCCAG
CCTAGCCGGGTCCTCAACGACAGGAGCACGATCATGCGCACCCGTGGCCAGGACCCAACGCTGCCCGAGA
TGCGCCGCGTGCGGCTGCTGGAGATGGCGGACGCGATGGATATGTTCTGCCAAGGGTTGGTTTGCGCATT
CACAGTTCTCCGCAAGAATTGATTGGCTCCAATTCTTGGAGTGGTGAATCCGTTAGCGAGGTGCCGCCGG
CTTCCATTCAGGTCGAGGTGGCCCGGCTCCATGCACCGCGACGCAACGCGGGGAGGCAGACAAGGTATAG
GGCGGCGCCTACAATCCATGCCAACCCGTTCCATGTGCTCGCCGAGGCGGCATAAATCGCCGTGACGATC
AGCGGTCCAGTGATCGAAGTTAGGCTGGTAAGAGCCGCGAGCGATCCTTGAAGCTGTCCCTGATGGTCGT
CATCTACCTGCCTGGACAGCATGGCCTGCAACGCGGGCATCCCGATGCCGCCGGAAGCGAGAAGAATCAT
AATGGGGAAGGCCATCCAGCCTCGCGTCGCGAACGCCAGCAAGACGTAGCCCAGCGCGTCGGCCGCCATG
CCGGCGATAATGGCCTGCTTCTCGCCGAAACGTTTGGTGGCGGGACCAGTGACGAAGGCTTGAGCGAGGG
CGTGCAAGATTCCGAATACCGCAAGCGACAGGCCGATCATCGTCGCGCTCCAGCGAAAGCGGTCCTCGCC
GAAAATGACCCAGAGCGCTGCCGGCACCTGTCCTACGAGTTGCATGATAAAGAAGACAGTCATAAGTGCG
GCGACGATAGTCATGCCCCGCGCCCACCGGAAGGAGCTGACTGGGTTGAAGGCTCTCAAGGGCATCGGTC
GAGATCCCGGTGCCTAATGAGTGAGCTAACTTACATTAATTGCGTTGCGCTCACTGCCCGCTTTCCAGTC
GGGAAACCTGTCGTGCCAGCTGCATTAATGAATCGGCCAACGCGCGGGGAGAGGCGGTTTGCGTATTGGG
CGCCAGGGTGGTTTTTCTTTTCACCAGTGAGACGGGCAACAGCTGATTGCCCTTCACCGCCTGGCCCTGA
GAGAGTTGCAGCAAGCGGTCCACGCTGGTTTGCCCCAGCAGGCGAAAATCCTGTTTGATGGTGGTTAACG
GCGGGATATAACATGAGCTGTCTTCGGTATCGTCGTATCCCACTACCGAGATATCCGCACCAACGCGCAG
CCCGGACTCGGTAATGGCGCGCATTGCGCCCAGCGCCATCTGATCGTTGGCAACCAGCATCGCAGTGGGA
ACGATGCCCTCATTCAGCATTTGCATGGTTTGTTGAAAACCGGACATGGCACTCCAGTCGCCTTCCCGTT
CCGCTATCGGCTGAATTTGATTGCGAGTGAGATATTTATGCCAGCCAGCCAGACGCAGACGCGCCGAGAC
AGAACTTAATGGGCCCGCTAACAGCGCGATTTGCTGGTGACCCAATGCGACCAGATGCTCCACGCCCAGT
CGCGTACCGTCTTCATGGGAGAAAATAATACTGTTGATGGGTGTCTGGTCAGAGACATCAAGAAATAACG
CCGGAACATTAGTGCAGGCAGCTTCCACAGCAATGGCATCCTGGTCATCCAGCGGATAGTTAATGATCAG
CCCACTGACGCGTTGCGCGAGAAGATTGTGCACCGCCGCTTTACAGGCTTCGACGCCGCTTCGTTCTACC
ATCGACACCACCACGCTGGCACCCAGTTGATCGGCGCGAGATTTAATCGCCGCGACAATTTGCGACGGCG
CGTGCAGGGCCAGACTGGAGGTGGCAACGCCAATCAGCAACGACTGTTTGCCCGCCAGTTGTTGTGCCAC
GCGGTTGGGAATGTAATTCAGCTCCGCCATCGCCGCTTCCACTTTTTCCCGCGTTTTCGCAGAAACGTGG
CTGGCCTGGTTCACCACGCGGGAAACGGTCTGATAAGAGACACCGGCATACTCTGCGACATCGTATAACG
TTACTGGTTTCACATTCACCACCCTGAATTGACTCTCTTCCGGGCGCTATCATGCCATACCGCGAAAGGT
TTTGCGCCATTCGATGGTGTCCGGGATCTCGACGCTCTCCCTTATGCGACTCCTGCATTAGGAAGCAGCC
CAGTAGTAGGTTGAGGCCGTTGAGCACCGCCGCCGCAAGGAATGGTGCATGCAAGGAGATGGCGCCCAAC
AGTCCCCCGGCCACGGGGCCTGCCACCATACCCACGCCGAAACAAGCGCTCATGAGCCCGAAGTGGCGAG
CCCGATCTTCCCCATCGGTGATGTCGGCGATATAGGCGCCAGCAACCGCACCTGTGGCGCCGGTGATGCC
GGCCACGATGCGTCCGGCGTAGAGGATCGAGATCTCGATCCCGCGAAATTAATACGACTCACTATAGGGG
AATTGTGAGCGGATAACAATTCCCCACTAGTAATAATTTTGTTTAACTTTAAGAAGGAGATATACCATGG
AAACTGAAGAAGGTAAACTGGTAATCTGGATTAACGGCGATAAAGGCTATAACGGTCTCGCTGAAGTCGG
TAAGAAATTCGAGAAAGATACCGGAATTAAAGTCACCGTTGAGCATCCGGATAAACTGGAAGAGAAATTC
CCACAGGTTGCGGCAACTGGCGATGGCCCTGACATTATCTTCTGGGCACACGACCGCTTTGGTGGCTACG
CTCAATCTGGCCTGTTGGCTGAAATCACCCCGGACAAAGCGTTCCAGGACAAGCTGTATCCGTTTACCTG
GGATGCCGTACGTTACAACGGCAAGCTGATTGCTTACCCGATCGCTGTTGAAGCGTTATCGCTGATTTAT
AACAAAGACCTGCTGCCGAACCCGCCAAAAACCTGGGAAGAGATCCCGGCGCTGGATAAAGAACTGAAAG
CGAAAGGTAAGAGCGCCCTGATGTTCAACCTGCAAGAACCGTACTTCACCTGGCCGCTGATTGCTGCTGA
CGGGGGTTATGCGTTCAAGTATGAAAACGGCAAGTACGACATTAAAGACGTGGGCGTGGATAACGCTGGC
GCGAAAGCGGGTCTGACCTTCCTGGTTGACCTGATTAAAAACAAACACATGAATGCAGACACCGATTACT
CCATCGCAGAAGCTGCCTTTAATAAAGGCGAAACAGCGATGACCATCAACGGCCCGTGGGCATGGTCCAA
CATCGACACCAGCAAAGTGAATTATGGTGTAACGGTACTGCCGACCTTCAAGGGTCAACCATCCAAACCG
TTCGTTGGCGTGCTGAGCGCAGGTATTAACGCCGCCAGTCCGAACAAAGAGCTGGCAAAAGAGTTCCTCG
AAAACTATCTGCTGACTGATGAAGGTCTGGAAGCGGTTAATAAAGACAAACCGCTGGGTGCCGTAGCGCT
GAAGTCTTACGAGGAAGAGTTGGCGAAAGATCCACGTATTGCCGCCACGATGGAAAACGCCCAGAAAGGT
GAAATCATGCCGAACATCCCGCAGATGTCCGCTTTCTGGTATGCCGTGCGTACTGCGGTGATCAACGCCG
CCAGCGGTCGTCAGACTGTCGATGAAGCCCTTAAAGACGCGCAGACTGGTACCGGCAGCGGCCTGGAAGT
TCTGTTCCAGGGGCCCCATATGTCTATCATAAACTATAATGAGGGTCAATGGTCACCAAACAATCCAAGC
GGAAAAAAACAATACGACCGAGAACAGTTATTACAGTTACGCGAGGTTAAGGCCGGATCCGCTAGCGGCA
TGCAGTACAAACTTATCCTGAACGGTAAAACCCTGAAAGGTGAAACCACCACCGAAGCTGTTGACGCTGC
TACCGCGGAAAAAGTTTTCAAACAGTACGCTAACGACAACGGTGTTGACGGTGAATGGACCTACGACGAC
GCTACCAAAACCTACACCGTAACGGAATGAGTTGGCTGCTGCCACCCGCTGAGCAATAACTAGCATAACC
CCTTGGGGCCTCTAAACGGGTCTTGAGGGGTTTTTTGCTGAAAGGAGGAACTATATCCGGATATCCCGCA
AGAGGCCCGGCAGTACCGGCATAACCAAGCCTATGCCTACAGCATCCAGGGTGACGGTGCCGAGGATGAC
GATGAGCGCATTGTTAGATTTCATACACGGTGCCTGACTGCGTTAGCAATTTAACTGTGATAAACTACCG
CATTAAAGCTTATCGATGATAAGCTGTCAAACATGAGAA
